>Addgene plasmid #208522 | pCX:γB2ΔEC1ΔICD-EB | addgene full sequence | sequence record 409845 | Addgene NGS Result
GGTCGACATTGATTATTGACTAGTTATTAATAGTAATCAATTACGGGGTCATTAGTTCATAGCCCATATA
TGGAGTTCCGCGTTACATAACTTACGGTAAATGGCCCGCCTGGCTGACCGCCCAACGACCCCCGCCCATT
GACGTCAATAATGACGTATGTTCCCATAGTAACGCCAATAGGGACTTTCCATTGACGTCAATGGGTGGAG
TATTTACGGTAAACTGCCCACTTGGCAGTACATCAAGTGTATCATATGCCAAGTACGCCCCCTATTGACG
TCAATGACGGTAAATGGCCCGCCTGGCATTATGCCCAGTACATGACCTTATGGGACTTTCCTACTTGGCA
GTACATCTACGTATTAGTCATCGCTATTACCATGGTCGAGGTGAGCCCCACGTTCTGCTTCACTCTCCCC
ATCTCCCCCCCCTCCCCACCCCCAATTTTGTATTTATTTATTTTTTAATTATTTTGTGCAGCGATGGGGG
CGGGGGGGGGGGGGGGGSGCGCCRGGGGGGGGGGGGGGGGGGGGGGGGGGGGGGGGGGSGRGGSGGAGAG
GTGCGGCGGCAGCCAATCAGAGCGGCGCGCTCCGAAAGTTTCCTTTTATGGCGAGGCGGCGGCGGCGGCG
GCCCTATAAAAAGCGAAGCGCGCGGCGGGCGGGAGTCGCTGCGCGCTGCCTTCGCCCCGTGCCCCGCTCC
GCCGCCGCCTCGCGCCGCCCGCCCCGGCTCTGACTGACCGCGTTACTCCCACAGGTGAGCGGGCGGGACG
GCCCTTCTCCTCCGGGCTGTAATTAGCGCTTGGTTTAATGACGGCTTGTTTCTTTTCTGTGGCTGCGTGA
AAGCCTTGAGGGGCTCCGGGAGGGCCCTTTGTGCGGGGGGAGCGGCTCGGGGGGTGCGTGCGTGTGTGTG
TGCGTGGGGAGCGCCGCGTGCGGCTCCGCGCTGCCCGGCGGCTGTGAGCGCTGCGGGCGCGGCGCGGGGC
TTTGTGCGCTCCGCAGTGTGCGCGAGGGGAGCGCGGCCGGGGGCGGTGCCCCGCGGTGCGGGGGGGGCTG
CGAGGGGAACAAAGGCTGCGTGCGGGGTGTGTGCGTGGGGGGGTGAGCAGGGGGTGTGGGCGCGTCGGTC
GGGCTGCAACCCCCCCTGCACCCCCCTCCCCGAGTTGCTGAGCACGGCCCGGCTTCGGGTGCGGGGCTCC
GTACGGGGCGTGGCGCGGGGCTCGCCGTGCCGGGCGGGGGGTGGCGGCAGGKGGGGGTGCCGGGCGGGGC
GGGGCCGCCTCGGGCCGGGGRGGGCTCGGGGGAGGGGCGCGGCGGCCCCCGGAGCGCCGGCGGCTGTCGA
GGCGCGGCGAGCCGCAGCCATTGCCTTTTATGGTAATCGTGCGAGAGGGCGCAGGGACTTCCTTTGTCCC
AAATCTGTGCGGAGCCGAAATCTGGGAGGCGCCGCCGCACCCCCTCTAGCGGGCGCGGGGCGAAGCGGTG
CGGCGCCGGCAGGAAGGAAATGGGCGGGGAGGGCCTTCGTGCGTCGCCGCGCCGCCGTCCCCTTCTCCCT
CTCCAGCCTCGGGGCTGTCCGCGGGGGGACGGCTGCCTTCGGGGGGGACGGGGCAGGGCGGGGTTCGGCT
TCTGGCGTGTGACCGGCGGCTCTAGAGCCTCTGCTAACCATGTTCATGCCTTCTTCTTTTTCCTACAGCT
CCTGGGCAACGTGCTGGTTATTGTGCTGTCTCATCATTTTGGCAAAGAATTCGCCACCATGAGGAGGGGC
TCTGGGAGCGGTCCGGCCTGGTGGCTGCAGGTACTGTCGCCTTTCCTGTTGCTTTTGTTCCACGGAGCTC
TCGCGGACAACGCTCCTCTATTCAAACAGAGTGAGGTTGATTTAAACATTGGAGAGTCCACCAGACCAGG
TAAAGCATTTCCATTGGATCCAGCCCTCGATTTAGATGCTGGTTCTAATTCTCTGCAAAAATACTATCTC
ACTGACAATGAATACTTTGAAGTCACGGAGAAAGAGACCCCAGATGGACGTAAATATCCTGAGTTGATTC
TAAAACGTTTTCTGGACAGAGAAGAGCATAATTTTCACCAACTGGTCCTCACGGCTGTGGATGGGGGAGA
TCCTCCCCGAAGTGGCACCACCCAGATCCGAATCCAAGTCACAGACATCAATGATAACCCGCCAATGTTC
AGCCAGGATGTGTTCAGTGTCACCCTTCGGGAGGATGTACCACCAGGCTTCTCCGTGCTTCAGGTGACAG
CCACCGACCAGGACGAGGGTGTCAATGCAGAAATCACCTACGCTTTTCACAATGTGGATGAACAAGTGGA
ACGGATTTTTAACTTAGACAAGAGAACAGGAGAAATCACGACAAAGGATAATTTGGATTTCGAGACAGCT
AAGAGTTACACCCTGAATGTAGAAGCAAAAGATCCCGGAGACCTAGCATCCCATTGTAGTATCCAAGTGA
AAATTCTGGATGAGAATGATTGTGTACCGGAAGTAATTGTGACGTCAGTATTTACCCCCCTACCAGAAGA
TTCTCCACTAGGAACAGTCATCGCCTTGATAAAAACCAGAGACAGAGACTCTGGAGAAAATGGAGACGTC
TACTGCCATGTGTTGGGAAATGAAGGGTTTGTATTGAAATCTTCTTCGAAGAATTATTACAAACTAGTGA
CAGACAGAACTCTAGACCGGGAGGCGATACCGGAATACAACGTCACCATTGTAGCTGCCGATAGGGGTAA
GCCCCCGCTCTCCTCTAACGTAATCATCACTCTCCATATCTCAGATGTCAACGACAATGCACCGGTTTTT
CACCAGGCCTCCTACTTGGTCCATGTGGCTGAGAACAACCCACCTGGAACCTCCATTGCTCAAGTCAGTG
CTTCTGACCCGGATTTGGGATCCAATGGCCTCATTTCCTACTCCATCATAGCCAGCGACCTAGAGCCAAG
GGCACTATCGTCCTTCGTGTCCGTGAACCAGGACAGTGGAGTGGTGTTCGCGCAGCGCGCCTTCGACCAC
GAGCAGCTGCGCTCCTTCCAGCTGACACTACAGGCGCGGGACCACGGATCGCCCACACTCAGTGCCAATG
TGAGCATGCGTGTGCTGGTGGGCGACCGCAACGACAACGCGCCACGCGTGCTGTATCCCACACTTGAGCC
CGACGGCTCTGCGCTCTTCGACATGGTGCCGCGCGCTGCCGAGCCCGGATACCTGGTCACCAAGGTGGTG
GCTGTGGATGCAGACTCCGGACACAATGCCTGGCTATCTTACCACGTGCTGCAGGCCAGCGATCCCGGGC
TCTTCAGCCTGGGACTGCGCACAGGCGAGGTGCGCACAGCGCGTGCCCTGGGAGACAGGGACTCAGCGCG
GCAGCGCCTTCTGGTCGCTGTGCGTGATGGTGGACAGCCACCGCTCTCCGCTACAGCCACGCTGCACCTC
ATCTTCGCTGACAGCCTGCAGGAGGTCCTGCCAGACCTCAGCGATGACCCTCTACCATCTGACCCTCAGA
GTGAGCTTCAGTTTTACCTGGTGGTGGCCTTGGCCCTGATCTCAGTACTCTTCCTCCTGTCGGTGATTCT
GGCTATTGCCCTGCGTCTGAGACACTCCTCCAGATCAGCTGCCTGGGGCTGCTTTCAACCTGGCCTCAGC
TCTAACCTTGCGACTGGAGTTGCTAGCGTGAGCAAGGGCGAGGAGCTGTTCACCGGGGTGGTGCCCATCC
TGGTCGAGCTGGACGGCGACGTAAACGGCCACAAGTTCAGCGTGAGGGGCGAGGGCGAGGGCGATGCCAC
CAACGGCAAGCTGACCCTGAAGTTCATCTGCACCACCGGCAAGCTGCCCGTGCCCTGGCCCACCCTCGTG
ACCACCCTGAGCCACGGCGTGCAGTGCTTCGCCCGCTACCCCGACCACATGAAGCAGCACGACTTCTTCA
AGTCCGCCATGCCCGAAGGCTACGTCCAGGAGCGCACCATCTTCTTCAAGGACGACGGCACCTACAAGAC
CCGCGCCGAGGTGAAGTTCGAGGGCGACACCCTGGTGAACCGCATCGAGCTGAAGGGCGTCGACTTCAAG
GAGGACGGCAACATCCTGGGGCACAAGCTGGAGTACAACTTCAACAGCCACAACATCTATATCATGGCCG
TCAAGCAGAAGAACGGCATCAAGGTGAACTTCAAGATCCGCCACAACGTGGAGGACGGCAGCGTGCAGCT
CGCCGACCACTACCAGCAGAACACCCCCATCGGCGACGGCCCCGTGCTGCTGCCCGACAGCCACTACCTG
AGCACCCAGTCCGTGCTGAGCAAAGACCCCAACGAGAAGCGCGATCACATGGTCCTGCTGGAGTTCCGCA
CCGCCGCCGGGATCACTCTCGGCATGGACGAGCTGTACAAGTAAAGATCTTTTTCCCTCTGCCAAAAATT
ATGGGGACATCATGAAGCCCCTTGAGCATCTGACTTCTGGCTAATAAAGGAAATTTATTTTCATTGCAAT
AGTGTGTTGGAATTTTTTGTGTCTCTCACTCGGAAGGACATATGGGAGGGCAAATCATTTAAAACATCAG
AATGAGTATTTGGTTTAGAGTTTGGCAACATATGCCCATATGCTGGCTGCCATGAACAAAGGTTGGCTAT
AAAGAGGTCATCAGTATATGAAACAGCCCCCTGCTGTCCATTCCTTATTCCATAGAAAAGCCTTGACTTG
AGGTTAGATTTTTTTTATATTTTGTTTTGTGTTATTTTTTTCTTTAACATCCCTAAAATTTTCCTTACAT
GTTTTACTAGCCAGATTTTTCCTCCTCTCCTGACTACTCCCAGTCATAGCTGTCCCTCTTCTCTTATGGA
GATCCCTCGACCTGCAGCCCAAGCTTGGCGTAATCATGGTCATAGCTGTTTCCTGTGTGAAATTGTTATC
CGCTCACAATTCCACACAACATACGAGCCGGAAGCATAAAGTGTAAAGCCTGGGGTGCCTAATGAGTGAG
CTAACTCACATTAATTGCGTTGCGCTCACTGCCCGCTTTCCAGTCGGGAAACCTGTCGTGCCAGCGGATC
CGCATCTCAATTAGTCAGCAACCATAGTCCCGCCCCTAACTCCGCCCATCCCGCCCCTAACTCCGCCCAG
TTCCGCCCATTCTCCGCCCCATGGCTGACTAATTTTTTTTATTTATGCAGAGGCCGAGGCCGCCTCGGCC
TCTGAGCTATTCCAGAAGTAGTGAGGAGGCTTTTTTGGAGGCCTAGGCTTTTGCAAAAAGCTAACTTGTT
TATTGCAGCTTATAATGGTTACAAATAAAGCAATAGCATCACAAATTTCACAAATAAAGCATTTTTTTCA
CTGCATTCTAGTTGTGGTTTGTCCAAACTCATCAATGTATCTTATCATGTCTGGATCCGCTGCATTAATG
AATCGGCCAACGCGCGGGGAGAGGCGGTTTGCGTATTGGGCGCTCTTCCGCTTCCTCGCTCACTGACTCG
CTGCGCTCGGTCGTTCGGCTGCGGCGAGCGGTATCAGCTCACTCAAAGGCGGTAATACGGTTATCCACAG
AATCAGGGGATAACGCAGGAAAGAACATGTGAGCAAAAGGCCAGCAAAAGGCCAGGAACCGTAAAAAGGC
CGCGTTGCTGGCGTTTTTCCATAGGCTCCGCCCCCCTGACGAGCATCACAAAAATCGACGCTCAAGTCAG
AGGTGGCGAAACCCGACAGGACTATAAAGATACCAGGCGTTTCCCCCTGGAAGCTCCCTCGTGCGCTCTC
CTGTTCCGACCCTGCCGCTTACCGGATACCTGTCCGCCTTTCTCCCTTCGGGAAGCGTGGCGCTTTCTCA
TAGCTCACGCTGTAGGTATCTCAGTTCGGTGTAGGTCGTTCGCTCCAAGCTGGGCTGTGTGCACGAACCC
CCCGTTCAGCCCGACCGCTGCGCCTTATCCGGTAACTATCGTCTTGAGTCCAACCCGGTAAGACACGACT
TATCGCCACTGGCAGCAGCCACTGGTAACAGGATTAGCAGAGCGAGGTATGTAGGCGGTGCTACAGAGTT
CTTGAAGTGGTGGCCTAACTACGGCTACACTAGAAGAACAGTATTTGGTATCTGCGCTCTGCTGAAGCCA
GTTACCTTCGGAAAAAGAGTTGGTAGCTCTTGATCCGGCAAACAAACCACCGCTGGTAGCGGTGGTTTTT
TTGTTTGCAAGCAGCAGATTACGCGCAGAAAAAAAGGATCTCAAGAAGATCCTTTGATCTTTTCTACGGG
GTCTGACGCTCAGTGGAACGAAAACTCACGTTAAGGGATTTTGGTCATGAGATTATCAAAAAGGATCTTC
ACCTAGATCCTTTTAAATTAAAAATGAAGTTTTAAATCAATCTAAAGTATATATGAGTAAACTTGGTCTG
ACAGTTACCAATGCTTAATCAGTGAGGCACCTATCTCAGCGATCTGTCTATTTCGTTCATCCATAGTTGC
CTGACTCCCCGTCGTGTAGATAACTACGATACGGGAGGGCTTACCATCTGGCCCCAGTGCTGCAATGATA
CCGCGAGACCCACGCTCACCGGCTCCAGATTTATCAGCAATAAACCAGCCAGCCGGAAGGGCCGAGCGCA
GAAGTGGTCCTGCAACTTTATCCGCCTCCATCCAGTCTATTAATTGTTGCCGGGAAGCTAGAGTAAGTAG
TTCGCCAGTTAATAGTTTGCGCAACGTTGTTGCCATTGCTACAGGCATCGTGGTGTCACGCTCGTCGTTT
GGTATGGCTTCATTCAGCTCCGGTTCCCAACGATCAAGGCGAGTTACATGATCCCCCATGTTGTGCAAAA
AAGCGGTTAGCTCCTTCGGTCCTCCGATCGTTGTCAGAAGTAAGTTGGCCGCAGTGTTATCACTCATGGT
TATGGCAGCACTGCATAATTCTCTTACTGTCATGCCATCCGTAAGATGCTTTTCTGTGACTGGTGAGTAC
TCAACCAAGTCATTCTGAGAATAGTGTATGCGGCGACCGAGTTGCTCTTGCCCGGCGTCAATACGGGATA
ATACCGCGCCACATAGCAGAACTTTAAAAGTGCTCATCATTGGAAAACGTTCTTCGGGGCGAAAACTCTC
AAGGATCTTACCGCTGTTGAGATCCAGTTCGATGTAACCCACTCGTGCACCCAACTGATCTTCAGCATCT
TTTACTTTCACCAGCGTTTCTGGGTGAGCAAAAACAGGAAGGCAAAATGCCGCAAAAAAGGGAATAAGGG
CGACACGGAAATGTTGAATACTCATACTCTTCCTTTTTCAATATTATTGAAGCATTTATCAGGGTTATTG
TCTCATGAGCGGATACATATTTGAATGTATTTAGAAAAATAAACAAATAGGGGTTCCGCGCACATTTCCC
CGAAAAGTGCCACCTG
Features (pLannotate 1.2.2; 17 found; start..end, strand, type, name):
      5..384     +  enhancer       CMV enhancer: human cytomegalovirus immediate early enhancer
    662..1678    +  intron         chimeric intron: chimera between introns from chicken β-actin and rabbit β-globin
   1676..1732    +  CDS            HBB (fragment): HBB_LEPEU - Experimental evidence at protein level: Swiss-Prot protein existence level 1. Involved in oxygen transport from the lung to the various peripheral tissues. From Lepus europaeus (European hare).
   1826..3661    +  CDS            PCDHGB1 (fragment): PCDGD_HUMAN - Experimental evidence at protein level: Swiss-Prot protein existence level 1. Potential calcium-dependent cell-adhesion protein. May be involved in the establishment and maintenance of specific neuronal connections in the brain. From Homo sapiens (Human).
   3668..4384    +  CDS            EBFP2: enhanced blue variant of GFP (Ai et al., 2007) mammalian codon-optimized
   4453..4508    +  polyA_signal   β-globin poly(A) signal: rabbit β-globin polyadenylation signal (Gil and Proudfoot, 1987)
   4893..4909    -  protein_bind   lac operator: The lac repressor binds to the lac operator to inhibit transcription in E. coli. This inhibition can be relieved by adding lactose or isopropyl-β-D-thiogalactopyranoside (IPTG). lac repressor encoded by lacI
   4917..4947    -  promoter       lac promoter: promoter for the E. coli lac operon
   4962..4983    -  protein_bind   CAP binding site: CAP binding activates transcription in the presence of cAMP. E. coli catabolite activator protein
   4996..5035    -  CDS            lacI (fragment): lac repressor; lacI; The lac repressor binds to the lac operator to inhibit transcription in E. coli. This inhibition can be relieved by adding lactose or isopropyl-β-D-thiogalactopyranoside (IPTG).
   5042..5064    +  promoter       SV40 promoter (fragment): SV40 enhancer and early promoter
   5088..5223    +  rep_origin     SV40 ori: SV40 origin of replication
   5243..5377    +  polyA_signal   SV40 poly(A) signal: SV40 polyadenylation signal
   5379..5433    -  CDS            lacI (fragment): lac repressor; lacI; The lac repressor binds to the lac operator to inhibit transcription in E. coli. This inhibition can be relieved by adding lactose or isopropyl-β-D-thiogalactopyranoside (IPTG).
   5616..6204    -  rep_origin     ori: high-copy-number ColE1/pMB1/pBR322/pUC origin of replication
   6375..7235    -  CDS            AmpR: β-lactamase; bla; confers resistance to ampicillin, carbenicillin, and related antibiotics
   7236..7340    -  promoter       AmpR promoter: bla
