[The description below was written by a language model from this plasmid's Addgene catalogue record and pLannotate feature annotations shown in this document.]
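Description:
pCX:γB2ΔEC1ΔICD-EB is a mammalian expression plasmid built on the pCX backbone. It encodes a truncated mouse protocadherin-γB2 (Pcdhgb2) fused at its C terminus to the blue fluorescent protein EBFP2. It is propagated in E. coli as a high-copy plasmid through a ColE1/pUC-type origin and selected with ampicillin via the β-lactamase gene and its native promoter. The backbone also carries remnants of the lac promoter/operator region and an SV40 origin with an adjacent SV40 poly(A) signal. The SV40 origin can support episomal replication in cells expressing large T antigen.

Expression is driven by a CAG-type arrangement: the CMV immediate-early enhancer, the chicken β-actin promoter named in the catalogue entry (not separately annotated in the feature table), and a chimeric chicken β-actin/rabbit β-globin intron. Transcripts terminate at a rabbit β-globin polyadenylation signal. This combination usually gives strong, broad expression in mammalian cells, including neurons. The insert sits between EcoRI and BglII sites. The automated annotation labels its protocadherin portion as a fragment resembling human PCDHGB1, which probably reflects homology among γB-family members rather than a different gene, since the record gives the source as mouse Pcdhgb2. The EBFP2 coding sequence follows directly.

According to the record, the encoded protein lacks both the first extracellular cadherin domain (EC1) and the intracellular domain (ICD). EC1 is generally understood to contribute to homophilic trans-binding between clustered protocadherins, so this construct plausibly serves as a fluorescently trackable, interaction-deficient or co-expression partner. The associated study imaged protocadherin trans-interactions between neuronal processes, but the record does not state the construct's exact experimental role.
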