Addgene plasmid #208522: pCX:γB2ΔEC1ΔICD-EB
Purpose: EBFP2-fused PcdhγB2 lacking an EC1 domain and an ICD domain
Depositing lab: Takeharu Nagai. Depositing organization: The University of Osaka. Publication: Visualization of trans-interactions of a protocadherin-alpha between processes originating from single neurons. Kanadome T, Hoshino N, Nagai T, Yagi T, Matsuda T. iScience. 2023 Jul 17;26(7):107238. doi: 10.1016/j.isci.2023.107238. eCollection 2023 Jul 21. PubMed 37534169.
Backbone
  Vector backbone: pCX
  Backbone size w/o insert (bp): 4778
  Vector type: Mammalian Expression
Growth in bacteria
  Bacterial resistance: Ampicillin, 100 μg/mL
  Growth temperature: 37°C
  Growth strain: DH5alpha
  Copy number: High Copy
Gene/Insert
  Gene/Insert name: PcdhgB2
  Species: M. musculus (mouse)
  Insert size (bp): 2664
  Entrez Gene: Pcdhgb2
  Promoter: Chicken β-actin
  Tag / fusion protein: EBFP2 (C terminal on insert)
  Cloning method: Restriction Enzyme; 5′ cloning site EcoRI (not destroyed); 3′ cloning site BglII (not destroyed)
  Sequencing primers: 5′ CTTCTGGCGTGTGACCGG; 3′ CCATATGTCCTTCCGAGTG
Terms and licenses: Academic/Nonprofit Terms; Industry Terms: Not Available to Industry
How to cite: pCX:γB2ΔEC1ΔICD-EB was a gift from Takeharu Nagai (Addgene plasmid # 208522 ; http://n2t.net/addgene:208522 ; RRID:Addgene_208522)
